>Addgene plasmid #30079 | HL 3449 (=HL 3262 + pHL 1179) | addgene partial sequence | sequence record 35287 | 30079 with mCherry-R
CCCTCGCCCTCGATCTCGAACTCGTGGCCGTTCACGGAGCCCTCCATGTGCACCTTGAAGCGCATGAACT
CCTTGATGATGGCCATGTTATCCTCCTCGCCCTTGCTCACCATTTTTTTTCCTCCTTACCCGGGAGTATC
TCTATCACTGATAGGGATGTCAATCTCTATCACTGATAGGGAGGATCCTGAGCGGATACATATTTGAATG
TATTTAGAAAAATAAACAAAAGAGTTTGTAGAAACGCAAAAAGGCCATCCGTCAGGATGGCCTTCTGCTT
AATTTGATGCCTGGCAGTTTATGGCGGGCGTCCTGCCCGCCACCCTCCGGGCCGTTGCTTCGCAACGTTC
AAATCCGCTCCCGGCGGATTTGTCCTACTCAGGAGAGCGTTCACCGACAAACAACAGATAAAACGAAAGG
CCCAGTCTTTCGACTGAGCCTTTCGTTTTATTTGATGCCTGGCAGTTCCCTACTCTCGCATGGGGAGACC
CACACTACCATCGGCGCTACGGCGTTTCACTTCTGAGTTCGGCATGGGGTCAGGTGGGACCACCGCGCTA
CTGCCGCCAGGCAAATTCTGTTTTATCAGACCGCTTCTGCGTTCTGATTTAATCTGTATCAGGCTGAAAA
TCTTCTCTCATCCGCCAAAACAGCCAAGCTAGCTTTTATTTGTAGAGCTCATCCATGCCATGTGTAATCC
CAGCAGCTGTTACAAACTCAAGAAGGACCATGTGGTCTCTCTTTTCGTTGGGATCTTTCGAAAGGGCAGA
TTGTGTGGACAGGTAATGGTTGTCTGGTAAAAGGACAGGGCCATCGCCAATTGGAGTATTTTGTTGATAA
TGGTCTGCTAGTTGAACGCTTCCATCTTCAATGTTGTGTCTAA
