>Addgene plasmid #30079 | HL 3449 (=HL 3262 + pHL 1179) | addgene partial sequence | sequence record 36840 | GFP-R 5'-CCATCTAATTCAACAAGAATTGGGACAAC-3'
AAGTTCTTCTCCTTTACGCATGCTCTCACACAGCGAGGCCAGATCGGGCTGCTGCAATAGTGTCCGAGTG
ATGTCGAACAACCCTTGTTGTCCGAGATCACTCATCGGTGTATATGACATTTTGTTCTTCCAGGAAAGCA
CCGCAAAGCGGTGCAAAAGGTCATTGACTAACTATAGGAGATTTAGAATTTTATTAGCATATACGCGGAA
GCGGTTCGGCGTGTGGTGTCGACAGTATCTTGTTATCCGCTCACAATGTCAATGTTATCCGCTCACATTT
ATGACGTCAGGTGGCACTTTTCGGGGAAATGTGCGCGGAACCCCTATTTGTTTATTTTTCTAAATACATT
CAAATATGTATCCGCTCATGAGACAATAACCCTGATAAATGCTTCAATAATATTGAAAAAGGAAGAGTAT
GAGTATTCAACATTTCCGTGTCGCCCTTATTCCCTTTTTTGCGGCATTTTGCCTTCCTGTTTTTGCTCAC
CCAGAAACGCTGGTGAAAGTAAAAGATGCTGAAGATCAGTTGGGTGCACGAGTGGGTTACATCGAACTGG
ATCTCAACAGCGGTAAGATCCTTGAGAGTTTTCGCCCCGAAGAACGTTTTCCAATGATGAGCACTTTTAA
AGTTCTGCTATGTGGCGCGGTATTATC
