>Addgene plasmid #30079 | HL 3449 (=HL 3262 + pHL 1179) | depositor partial sequence | sequence record 36841 | vector backbone, ColE (from pZ system) + AmpR
CCCGGGGGATCCCATGGTACGCGTGCTAGAGGCATCAAATAAAACGAAAGGCTCAGTCGAAAGACTGGGC
CTTTCGTTTTATCTGTTGTTTGTCGGTGAACGCTCTCCTGAGTAGGACAAATCCGCCGCCCTAGACCTAG
GCGTTCGGCTGCGGCGAGCGGTATCAGCTCACTCAAAGGCGGTAATACGGTTATCCACAGAATCAGGGGA
TAACGCAGGAAAGAACATGTGAGCAAAAGGCCAGCAAAAGGCCAGGAACCGTAAAAAGGCCGCGTTGCTG
GCGTTTTTCCATAGGCTCCGCCCCCCTGACGAGCATCACAAAAATCGACGCTCAAGTCAGAGGTGGCGAA
ACCCGACAGGACTATAAAGATACCAGGCGTTTCCCCCTGGAAGCTCCCTCGTGCGCTCTCCTGTTCCGAC
CCTGCCGCTTACCGGATACCTGTCCGCCTTTCTCCCTTCGGGAAGCGTGGCGCTTTCTCAATGCTCACGC
TGTAGGTATCTCAGTTCGGTGTAGGTCGTTCGCTCCAAGCTGGGCTGTGTGCACGAACCCCCCGTTCAGC
CCGACCGCTGCGCCTTATCCGGTAACTATCGTCTTGAGTCCAACCCGGTAAGACACGACTTATCGCCACT
GGCAGCAGCCACTGGTAACAGGATTAGCAGAGCGAGGTATGTAGGCGGTGCTACAGAGTTCTTGAAGTGG
TGGCCTAACTACGGCTACACTAGAAGGACAGTATTTGGTATCTGCGCTCTGCTGAAGCCAGTTACCTTCG
GAAAAAGAGTTGGTAGCTCTTGATCCGGCAAACAAACCACCGCTGGTAGCGGTGGTTTTTTTGTTTGCAA
GCAGCAGATTACGCGCAGAAAAAAAGGATCTCAAGAAGATCCTTTGATCTTTTCTACGGGGTCTGACGCT
CAGTGGAACGAAAACTCACGTTAAGGGATTTTGGTCATGACTAGTGCTTGGATTCTCACCAATAAAAAAC
GCCCGGCGGCAACCGAGCGTTCTGAACAAATCCAGATGGAGTTCTGAGGTCATTACTGGATCTATCAACA
GGAGTCCAAGCGAGCTCGTAAACTTGGTCTGACAGTTACCAATGCTTAATCAGTGAGGCACCTATCTCAG
CGATCTGTCTATTTCGTTCATCCATAGTTGCCTGACTCCCCGTCGTGTAGATAACTACGATACGGGAGGG
CTTACCATCTGGCCCCAGTGCTGCAATGATACCGCGAGACCCACGCTCACCGGCTCCAGATTTATCAGCA
ATAAACCAGCCAGCCGGAAGGGCCGAGCGCAGAAGTGGTCCTGCAACTTTATCCGCCTCCATCCAGTCTA
TTAATTGTTGCCGGGAAGCTAGAGTAAGTAGTTCGCCAGTTAATAGTTTGCGCAACGTTGTTGCCATTGC
TACAGGCATCGTGGTGTCACGCTCGTCGTTTGGTATGGCTTCATTCAGCTCCGGTTCCCAACGATCAAGG
CGAGTTACATGATCCCCCATGTTGTGCAAAAAAGCGGTTAGCTCCTTCGGTCCTCCGATCGTTGTCAGAA
GTAAGTTGGCCGCAGTGTTATCACTCATGGTTATGGCAGCACTGCATAATTCTCTTACTGTCATGCCATC
CGTAAGATGCTTTTCTGTGACTGGTGAGTACTCAACCAAGTCATTCTGAGAATAGTGTATGCGGCGACCG
AGTTGCTCTTGCCCGGCGTCAATACGGGATAATACCGCGCCACATAGCAGAACTTTAAAAGTGCTCATCA
TTGGAAAACGTTCTTCGGGGCGAAAACTCTCAAGGATCTTACCGCTGTTGAGATCCAGTTCGATGTAACC
CACTCGTGCACCCAACTGATCTTCAGCATCTTTTACTTTCACCAGCGTTTCTGGGTGAGCAAAAACAGGA
AGGCAAAATGCCGCAAAAAAGGGAATAAGGGCGACACGGAAATGTTGAATACTCATACTCTTCCTTTTTC
AATATTATTGAAGCATTTATCAGGGTTATTGTCTCATGAGCGGATACATATTTGAATGTATTTAGAAAAA
TAAACAAATAGGGGTTCCGCGCACATTTCCCCGAAAAGTGCCACCTGACGTC
