>Addgene plasmid #30079 | HL 3449 (=HL 3262 + pHL 1179) | depositor partial sequence | sequence record 36842 | fhlA
GCCGAACCGCTTCCGCGTATATGCTAATAAAATTCTAAATCTCCTATAGTTAGTCAATGACCTTTTGCAC
CGCTTTGCGGTGCTTTCCTGGAAGAACAAAATGTCATATACACCGATGAGTGATCTCGGACAACAAGGGT
TGTTCGACATCACTCGGACACTATTGCAGCAGCCCGATCTGGCCTCGCTGTGTGAGA
