[The description below was written by a language model from this plasmid's Addgene catalogue record.]
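Description:
HL 3449 is the designation for an E. coli strain, HL 3262, carrying the plasmid pHL 1179, so the entry describes a plasmid together with its specific host rather than a free-standing vector. The plasmid is a bacterial expression and synthetic biology construct built on a modular backbone of about 2 kb derived from the pZ vector system. It combines a ColE-type origin, which gives high copy number, with an ampicillin resistance marker for selection. The record notes that the plasmid may depend on its particular growth strain, which suggests that host-encoded functions matter for its behaviour, although the strain genotype is not given.

The insert, about 2.5 kb and cloned between AatII and ApaI sites that both remain intact, holds two independent reporter cassettes. In one, the PLtetO-1 promoter drives mCherry. PLtetO-1 is a synthetic phage lambda PL derivative carrying tet operators, so it is repressed by TetR and induced with tetracycline analogues. In the other, PLlacO-1, the equivalent PL derivative regulated by LacI and IPTG, drives a fusion of E. coli fhlA sequence to GFP, with GFP at the C-terminal end. The record does not state how much of fhlA is included in the fusion.

The associated publication concerns disruption of small RNA signalling through competition for the RNA chaperone Hfq. This suggests that the fhlA::gfp fusion acts as a fluorescent readout of post-transcriptional regulation of a small RNA target. The separately controlled mCherry cassette provides a second fluorescent channel, but its precise role is not specified in the record. No feature table was provided, so terminators, ribosome binding sites and other elements cannot be confirmed.
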