Addgene plasmid #30079: HL 3449 (=HL 3262 + pHL 1179)
Depositing lab: Han Lim. Depositing organization: University of California, Berkeley. Publication: Disruption of small RNA signaling caused by competition for Hfq. Hussein R, Lim HN. Proc Natl Acad Sci U S A. 2011 Jan 18;108(3):1110-5. doi: 10.1073/pnas.1010082108. Epub 2010 Dec 28. PubMed 21189298.
Backbone
  Vector backbone: ColE (from pZ system) + AmpR
  Backbone manufacturer: Lim Lab (modified from Rolf Lutz and Hermann Bujard, 1997)
  Backbone size w/o insert (bp): 2000
  Vector type: Bacterial Expression, Synthetic Biology
Growth in bacteria
  Bacterial resistance: Ampicillin, 100 μg/mL
  Growth temperature: 37°C
  Growth strain: HL 3262
  Copy number: High Copy
Gene/Insert
  Gene/Insert name: pLtetO-1:mCherry, pLlacO-1:fhlA::gfp
  Species: E. coli
  Insert size (bp): 2500
  Tag / fusion protein: mCherry, GFP (C terminal on backbone)
  Cloning method: Restriction Enzyme; 5′ cloning site AatII (not destroyed); 3′ cloning site ApaI (not destroyed)
  Sequencing primers: 5′ ctcatgagcggatacat atttgaa; 3′ agctgatacc gctcgccgca gccgaacg
Terms and licenses: Academic/Nonprofit Terms; Industry Terms: Not Available to Industry
Depositor comments: Please note that this plasmid may require a unique bacterial strain, so make sure to confirm that you can also obtain the appropriate growth strain. Please contact us or contact our distributors if you have any questions.
How to cite: HL 3449 (=HL 3262 + pHL 1179) was a gift from Han Lim (Addgene plasmid # 30079 ; http://n2t.net/addgene:30079 ; RRID:Addgene_30079)
